Addgene plasmid #123816: MTK4a_002
Purpose: Encodes Nuclear Export sequence as a Type 4a part to be used in the MTK system
Depositing lab: Hana El-Samad. Depositing organization: University of California, San Francisco (UCSF). Publication: A Toolkit for Rapid Modular Construction of Biological Circuits in Mammalian Cells. Fonseca JP, Bonny AR, Kumar GR, Ng AH, Town J, Wu QC, Aslankoohi E, Chen SY, Dods G, Harrigan P, Osimiri LC, Kistler AL, El-Samad H. ACS Synth Biol. 2019 Nov 15;8(11):2593-2606. doi: 10.1021/acssynbio.9b00322. Epub 2019 Nov 5. PubMed 31686495.
Backbone
  Vector backbone: MTK0_027
  Vector type: Mammalian Expression
Growth in bacteria
  Bacterial resistance: Chloramphenicol, 25 μg/mL
  Growth temperature: 37°C
  Growth strain: DH5alpha
  Copy number: Unknown
Gene/Insert
  Gene/Insert name: NES
  Species: Synthetic
  Cloning method: Restriction Enzyme; 5′ cloning site BsmBI (destroyed during cloning); 3′ cloning site BsmBI (destroyed during cloning)
Terms and licenses: Academic/Nonprofit Terms; Industry Terms: Not Available to Industry
Depositor comments: Type 4a parts are used for C-terminal coding sequences in the MTK system Please visit https://www.biorxiv.org/content/10.1101/506188v2 for BioRxiv preprint
How to cite: MTK4a_002 was a gift from Hana El-Samad (Addgene plasmid # 123816 ; http://n2t.net/addgene:123816 ; RRID:Addgene_123816)
