[The description below was written by a language model from this plasmid's Addgene catalogue record and pLannotate feature annotations shown in this document.]
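Description:
MTK4a_002 is a small part-storage plasmid (about 1.7 kb) from the Mammalian Toolkit (MTK), a modular hierarchical cloning system for assembling genetic circuits for mammalian cells. It is built on the MTK0_027 part-entry backbone and carries a synthetic nuclear export sequence (NES) domesticated as a "Type 4a" part, the position the toolkit reserves for C-terminal coding sequences. The NES was inserted using BsmBI sites that were destroyed in the process, as is usual for Type IIS (Golden Gate-style) part domestication.

The annotated features cover only the bacterial maintenance elements: a high-copy ColE1/pUC-type origin of replication and a chloramphenicol acetyltransferase (cat) gene driven by its native cat promoter and followed by a minimal lambda t0 terminator, giving chloramphenicol selection in E. coli. The NES itself was not picked up by the automated annotation, presumably because it is very short; it would lie in the small unannotated region outside these elements. No mammalian promoter, terminator, reporter or selection marker is annotated, so although the plasmid is catalogued as a mammalian expression vector, it is not an expression construct on its own.

Its use is as a building block. In an MTK assembly, the NES part is combined with promoter, coding sequence and terminator parts from other positions to form a transcriptional unit in which the export signal is fused to the C-terminus of a protein of interest, directing that protein out of the nucleus into the cytoplasm. This is useful for controlling the subcellular localisation of engineered circuit components.
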