Features (pLannotate 1.2.2; 4 found; start..end, strand, type, name):
     56..644     +  rep_origin     ori: high-copy-number ColE1/pMB1/pBR322/pUC origin of replication
    812..846     -  terminator     lambda t0 terminator: minimal transcription terminator from phage lambda (Scholtissek and Grosse, 1987)
    920..1576    -  CDS            cat: CAT_ECOLX - Experimental evidence at protein level: Swiss-Prot protein existence level 1. This enzyme is an effector of chloramphenicol resistance in bacteria. From Escherichia coli. This protein is used as a marker in many commonly used cloning vectors, such as pACYC184.
   1577..1674    -  promoter       cat promoter: promoter of the E. coli cat gene encoding chloramphenicol acetyltransferase
>Addgene plasmid #123816 | MTK4a_002 | addgene full sequence | sequence record 249759 | Addgene NGS Result
GTGAGTTTTCGTTCCACTGAGCGTCAGACCCCGTAGAAAAGATCAAAGGATCTTCTTGAGATCCTTTTTT
TCTGCGCGTAATCTGCTGCTTGCAAACAAAAAAACCACCGCTACCAGCGGTGGTTTGTTTGCCGGATCAA
GAGCTACCAACTCTTTTTCCGAAGGTAACTGGCTTCAGCAGAGCGCAGATACCAAATACTGTTCTTCTAG
TGTAGCCGTAGTTAGGCCACCACTTCAAGAACTCTGTAGCACCGCCTACATACCTCGCTCTGCTAATCCT
GTTACCAGTGGCTGCTGCCAGTGGCGATAAGTCGTGTCTTACCGGGTTGGACTCAAGACGATAGTTACCG
GATAAGGCGCAGCGGTCGGGCTGAACGGGGGGTTCGTGCACACAGCCCAGCTTGGAGCGAACGACCTACA
CCGAACTGAGATACCTACAGCGTGAGCTATGAGAAAGCGCCACGCTTCCCGAAGGGAGAAAGGCGGACAG
GTATCCGGTAAGCGGCAGGGTCGGAACAGGAGAGCGCACGAGGGAGCTTCCAGGGGGAAACGCCTGGTAT
CTTTATAGTCCTGTCGGGTTTCGCCACCTCTGACTTGAGCGTCGATTTTTGTGATGCTCGTCAGGGGGGC
GGAGCCTATGGAAAAACGCCAGCAACGCGGCCTTTTTACGGTTCCTGGCCTTTTGCTGGCCTTTTGCTCA
CATGTTCTTTCCTGCGTTATCCCCTGATTCTGTGGATAACCGTAGTCGGTCTCAATCCCTGCCCCCCCTG
GAGAGGCTGACCCTGTAACTCGAGTGGCTGAGACCAGACCAATAAAAAACGCCCGGCGGCAACCGAGCGT
TCTGAACAAATCCAGATGGAGTTCTGAGGTCATTACTGGATCTATCAACAGGAGTCCAAGCGAGCTCGAT
ATCAAATTACGCCCCGCCCTGCCACTCATCGCAGTACTGTTGTAATTCATTAAGCATTCTGCCGACATGG
AAGCCATCACAAACGGCATGATGAACCTGAATCGCCAGCGGCATCAGCACCTTGTCGCCTTGCGTATAAT
ATTTGCCCATGGTGAAAACGGGGGCGAAGAAGTTGTCCATATTGGCCACGTTTAAATCAAAACTGGTGAA
ACTCACCCAGGGATTGGCTGAAACGAAAAACATATTCTCAATAAACCCTTTAGGGAAATAGGCCAGGTTT
TCACCGTAACACGCCACATCTTGCGAATATATGTGTAGAAACTGCCGGAAATCGTCGTGGTATTCACTCC
AGAGCGATGAAAACGTTTCAGTTTGCTCATGGAAAACGGTGTAACAAGGGTGAACACTATCCCATATCAC
CAGCTCACCGTCTTTCATTGCCATACGAAATTCCGGATGAGCATTCATCAGGCGGGCAAGAATGTGAATA
AAGGCCGGATAAAACTTGTGCTTATTTTTCTTTACGGTCTTTAAAAAGGCCGTAATATCCAGCTGAACGG
TCTGGTTATAGGTACATTGAGCAACTGACTGAAATGCCTCAAAATGTTCTTTACGATGCCATTGGGATAT
ATCAACGGTGGTATATCCAGTGATTTTTTTCTCCATTTTAGCTTCCTTAGCTCCTGAAAATCTCGATAAC
TCAAAAAATACGCCCGGTAGTGATCTTATTTCATTATGGTGAAAGTTGGAACCTCTTACGTGCCCGATCA
ATCATGACCAAAATCCCTTAAC
